Addgene plasmid #132472: pCSRNP3.1.0-gDNA
Purpose: CRISPR/Cas9 plasmid to create GFP fusion proteins
Depositing lab: Kevin White. Depositing organization: University of Chicago.
Backbone
  Vector backbone: pX330
  Backbone manufacturer: addgene ID: 42230
  Vector type: CRISPR
Growth in bacteria
  Bacterial resistance: Ampicillin, 100 μg/mL
  Growth temperature: 37°C
  Growth strain: DH5alpha
  Copy number: High Copy
Gene/Insert
  Gene/Insert name: CSRNP3
  gRNA/shRNA sequence: ATAATTTAAGCTACTAAACA GGG
  Species: H. sapiens (human)
  Entrez Gene: CSRNP3 (a.k.a. TAIP2, TAIP-2, FAM130A2, FLJ11703, FLJ32093, FLJ44141)
  Cloning method: Restriction Enzyme; 5′ cloning site BbsI (destroyed during cloning); 3′ cloning site BbsI (destroyed during cloning)
Terms and licenses: Academic/Nonprofit Terms; Industry Terms: Not Available to Industry
Depositor comments: gRNA sequence also includes uncloned PAM after the space
How to cite: pCSRNP3.1.0-gDNA was a gift from Kevin White (Addgene plasmid # 132472 ; http://n2t.net/addgene:132472 ; RRID:Addgene_132472)
