[The description below was written by a language model from this plasmid's Addgene catalogue record and pLannotate feature annotations shown in this document.]
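Description:
pCSRNP3.1.0-gDNA is a mammalian CRISPR/Cas9 expression plasmid built on the pX330 backbone, carrying both a guide RNA cassette and a Streptococcus pyogenes Cas9 cassette on one 8.5 kb molecule. It is maintained in E. coli through a high-copy ColE1/pUC-type origin and selected with ampicillin via the β-lactamase (AmpR) gene. An f1 phage origin is also present. The annotation picks up short bom and rop fragments and a single AAV2 ITR next to the polyadenylation signal. With only one ITR annotated, nothing in the record suggests the plasmid is meant for AAV packaging.

The payload is a 20-nt spacer targeting the human CSRNP3 gene, inserted between the BbsI sites of pX330, which were destroyed in the process. The PAM listed in the record belongs to the genomic target and was not cloned. The spacer sits between the human U6 RNA polymerase III promoter and the S. pyogenes gRNA scaffold, so a complete single guide RNA is transcribed. The scaffold annotation spans the numbering origin of the circular sequence. Cas9 is driven by a hybrid promoter made up of the CMV enhancer, the chicken β-actin promoter and a hybrid intron. Although Cas9 is annotated as adjoining N- and C-terminal portions, these form one continuous coding region. It ends in a nucleoplasmin nuclear localization signal and is followed by the bGH poly(A) signal.

The stated purpose is to create GFP fusion proteins. This plasmid contains no GFP sequence, so it apparently supplies only the nuclease and guide to cut the CSRNP3 locus. The GFP would presumably come from a separate donor template, which the record does not describe.
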