Features (pLannotate 1.2.2; 18 found; start..end, strand, type, name):
     79..122     +  misc_RNA       gRNA scaffold (fragment): guide RNA scaffold for the Streptococcus pyogenes CRISPR/Cas9 system
    169..454     +  enhancer       CMV enhancer: human cytomegalovirus immediate early enhancer; contains an 18-bp deletion relative to the standard CMV enhancer
    456..732     +  promoter       chicken β-actin promoter: No description available
    733..960     +  intron         hybrid intron: hybrid between chicken β-actin (CBA) and minute virus of mice (MMV) introns (Gray et al., 2011)
   1098..2699    +  CDS            Cas9(N): N-terminal portion of Streptococcus pyogenes Cas9 (Zetsche et al., 2015)
   2700..5198    +  CDS            Cas9(C): C-terminal portion of Streptococcus pyogenes Cas9 (Zetsche et al., 2015)
   5199..5246    +  CDS            nucleoplasmin NLS: bipartite nuclear localization signal from nucleoplasmin
   5280..5391    +  polyA_signal   bGH poly(A) signal: bovine growth hormone polyadenylation signal
   5496..5636    +  repeat_region  AAV2 ITR: inverted terminal repeat of adeno-associated virus serotype 2 inverted
   5641..5692    -  misc_feature   bom (fragment): basis of mobility region from pBR322
   5711..6166    +  rep_origin     f1 ori (sequence partly withheld): f1 bacteriophage origin of replication; arrow indicates direction of (+) strand synthesis
   6167..6216    -  misc_feature   bom (fragment): basis of mobility region from pBR322
   6318..6353    -  CDS            rop (fragment): Rop protein, which maintains plasmids at low copy number; rop
   6448..6552    +  promoter       AmpR promoter: bla
   6553..7413    +  CDS            AmpR: β-lactamase; bla; confers resistance to ampicillin, carbenicillin, and related antibiotics
   7584..8172    +  rep_origin     ori: high-copy-number ColE1/pMB1/pBR322/pUC origin of replication
   8234..8474    +  promoter       U6 promoter: RNA polymerase III promoter for human U6 snRNA
   8504..72      +  misc_RNA       gRNA scaffold (across the origin): guide RNA scaffold for the Streptococcus pyogenes CRISPR/Cas9 system
>Addgene plasmid #132472 | pCSRNP3.1.0-gDNA | addgene full sequence | sequence record 267179 | Addgene NGS Result
TAGAGCTAGAAATAGCAAGTTAAAATAAGGCTAGTCCGTTATCAACTTGAAAAAGTGGCACCGAGTCGGT
GCTTTTTTGTTTTAGAGCTAGAAATAGCAAGTTAAAATAAGGCTAGTCCGTTTTTAGCGCGTGCGCCAAT
TCTGCAGACAAATGGCTCTAGAGGTACCCGTTACATAACTTACGGTAAATGGCCCGCCTGGCTGACCGCC
CAACGACCCCCGCCCATTGACGTCAATAGTAACGCCAATAGGGACTTTCCATTGACGTCAATGGGTGGAG
TATTTACGGTAAACTGCCCACTTGGCAGTACATCAAGTGTATCATATGCCAAGTACGCCCCCTATTGACG
TCAATGACGGTAAATGGCCCGCCTGGCATTGTGCCCAGTACATGACCTTATGGGACTTTCCTACTTGGCA
GTACATCTACGTATTAGTCATCGCTATTACCATGGTCGAGGTGAGCCCCACGTTCTGCTTCACTCTCCCC
ATCTCCCCCCCCTCCCCACCCCCAATTTTGTATTTATTTATTTTTTAATTATTTTGTGCAGCGATGGGGG
CGGGGGGGGGGGGGGGCGCGCGCCAGGCGGGGCGGGGCGGGGCGAGGGGCGGGGCGGGGCGAGGCGGAGA
GGTGCGGCGGCAGCCAATCAGAGCGGCGCGCTCCGAAAGTTTCCTTTTATGGCGAGGCGGCGGCGGCGGC
GGCCCTATAAAAAGCGAAGCGCGCGGCGGGCGGGAGTCGCTGCGCGCTGCCTTCGCCCCGTGCCCCGCTC
CGCCGCCGCCTCGCGCCGCCCGCCCCGGCTCTGACTGACCGCGTTACTCCCACAGGTGAGCGGGCGGGAC
GGCCCTTCTCCTCCGGGCTGTAATTAGCTGAGCAAGAGGTAAGGGTTTAAGGGATGGTTGGTTGGTGGGG
TATTAATGTTTAATTACCTGGAGCACCTGCCTGAAATCACTTTTTTTCAGGTTGGACCGGTGCCACCATG
GACTATAAGGACCACGACGGAGACTACAAGGATCATGATATTGATTACAAAGACGATGACGATAAGATGG
CCCCAAAGAAGAAGCGGAAGGTCGGTATCCACGGAGTCCCAGCAGCCGACAAGAAGTACAGCATCGGCCT
GGACATCGGCACCAACTCTGTGGGCTGGGCCGTGATCACCGACGAGTACAAGGTGCCCAGCAAGAAATTC
AAGGTGCTGGGCAACACCGACCGGCACAGCATCAAGAAGAACCTGATCGGAGCCCTGCTGTTCGACAGCG
GCGAAACAGCCGAGGCCACCCGGCTGAAGAGAACCGCCAGAAGAAGATACACCAGACGGAAGAACCGGAT
CTGCTATCTGCAAGAGATCTTCAGCAACGAGATGGCCAAGGTGGACGACAGCTTCTTCCACAGACTGGAA
GAGTCCTTCCTGGTGGAAGAGGATAAGAAGCACGAGCGGCACCCCATCTTCGGCAACATCGTGGACGAGG
TGGCCTACCACGAGAAGTACCCCACCATCTACCACCTGAGAAAGAAACTGGTGGACAGCACCGACAAGGC
CGACCTGCGGCTGATCTATCTGGCCCTGGCCCACATGATCAAGTTCCGGGGCCACTTCCTGATCGAGGGC
GACCTGAACCCCGACAACAGCGACGTGGACAAGCTGTTCATCCAGCTGGTGCAGACCTACAACCAGCTGT
TCGAGGAAAACCCCATCAACGCCAGCGGCGTGGACGCCAAGGCCATCCTGTCTGCCAGACTGAGCAAGAG
CAGACGGCTGGAAAATCTGATCGCCCAGCTGCCCGGCGAGAAGAAGAATGGCCTGTTCGGAAACCTGATT
GCCCTGAGCCTGGGCCTGACCCCCAACTTCAAGAGCAACTTCGACCTGGCCGAGGATGCCAAACTGCAGC
TGAGCAAGGACACCTACGACGACGACCTGGACAACCTGCTGGCCCAGATCGGCGACCAGTACGCCGACCT
GTTTCTGGCCGCCAAGAACCTGTCCGACGCCATCCTGCTGAGCGACATCCTGAGAGTGAACACCGAGATC
ACCAAGGCCCCCCTGAGCGCCTCTATGATCAAGAGATACGACGAGCACCACCAGGACCTGACCCTGCTGA
AAGCTCTCGTGCGGCAGCAGCTGCCTGAGAAGTACAAAGAGATTTTCTTCGACCAGAGCAAGAACGGCTA
CGCCGGCTACATTGACGGCGGAGCCAGCCAGGAAGAGTTCTACAAGTTCATCAAGCCCATCCTGGAAAAG
ATGGACGGCACCGAGGAACTGCTCGTGAAGCTGAACAGAGAGGACCTGCTGCGGAAGCAGCGGACCTTCG
ACAACGGCAGCATCCCCCACCAGATCCACCTGGGAGAGCTGCACGCCATTCTGCGGCGGCAGGAAGATTT
TTACCCATTCCTGAAGGACAACCGGGAAAAGATCGAGAAGATCCTGACCTTCCGCATCCCCTACTACGTG
GGCCCTCTGGCCAGGGGAAACAGCAGATTCGCCTGGATGACCAGAAAGAGCGAGGAAACCATCACCCCCT
GGAACTTCGAGGAAGTGGTGGACAAGGGCGCTTCCGCCCAGAGCTTCATCGAGCGGATGACCAACTTCGA
TAAGAACCTGCCCAACGAGAAGGTGCTGCCCAAGCACAGCCTGCTGTACGAGTACTTCACCGTGTATAAC
GAGCTGACCAAAGTGAAATACGTGACCGAGGGAATGAGAAAGCCCGCCTTCCTGAGCGGCGAGCAGAAAA
AGGCCATCGTGGACCTGCTGTTCAAGACCAACCGGAAAGTGACCGTGAAGCAGCTGAAAGAGGACTACTT
CAAGAAAATCGAGTGCTTCGACTCCGTGGAAATCTCCGGCGTGGAAGATCGGTTCAACGCCTCCCTGGGC
ACATACCACGATCTGCTGAAAATTATCAAGGACAAGGACTTCCTGGACAATGAGGAAAACGAGGACATTC
TGGAAGATATCGTGCTGACCCTGACACTGTTTGAGGACAGAGAGATGATCGAGGAACGGCTGAAAACCTA
TGCCCACCTGTTCGACGACAAAGTGATGAAGCAGCTGAAGCGGCGGAGATACACCGGCTGGGGCAGGCTG
AGCCGGAAGCTGATCAACGGCATCCGGGACAAGCAGTCCGGCAAGACAATCCTGGATTTCCTGAAGTCCG
ACGGCTTCGCCAACAGAAACTTCATGCAGCTGATCCACGACGACAGCCTGACCTTTAAAGAGGACATCCA
GAAAGCCCAGGTGTCCGGCCAGGGCGATAGCCTGCACGAGCACATTGCCAATCTGGCCGGCAGCCCCGCC
ATTAAGAAGGGCATCCTGCAGACAGTGAAGGTGGTGGACGAGCTCGTGAAAGTGATGGGCCGGCACAAGC
CCGAGAACATCGTGATCGAAATGGCCAGAGAGAACCAGACCACCCAGAAGGGACAGAAGAACAGCCGCGA
GAGAATGAAGCGGATCGAAGAGGGCATCAAAGAGCTGGGCAGCCAGATCCTGAAAGAACACCCCGTGGAA
AACACCCAGCTGCAGAACGAGAAGCTGTACCTGTACTACCTGCAGAATGGGCGGGATATGTACGTGGACC
AGGAACTGGACATCAACCGGCTGTCCGACTACGATGTGGACCATATCGTGCCTCAGAGCTTTCTGAAGGA
CGACTCCATCGACAACAAGGTGCTGACCAGAAGCGACAAGAACCGGGGCAAGAGCGACAACGTGCCCTCC
GAAGAGGTCGTGAAGAAGATGAAGAACTACTGGCGGCAGCTGCTGAACGCCAAGCTGATTACCCAGAGAA
AGTTCGACAATCTGACCAAGGCCGAGAGAGGCGGCCTGAGCGAACTGGATAAGGCCGGCTTCATCAAGAG
ACAGCTGGTGGAAACCCGGCAGATCACAAAGCACGTGGCACAGATCCTGGACTCCCGGATGAACACTAAG
TACGACGAGAATGACAAGCTGATCCGGGAAGTGAAAGTGATCACCCTGAAGTCCAAGCTGGTGTCCGATT
TCCGGAAGGATTTCCAGTTTTACAAAGTGCGCGAGATCAACAACTACCACCACGCCCACGACGCCTACCT
GAACGCCGTCGTGGGAACCGCCCTGATCAAAAAGTACCCTAAGCTGGAAAGCGAGTTCGTGTACGGCGAC
TACAAGGTGTACGACGTGCGGAAGATGATCGCCAAGAGCGAGCAGGAAATCGGCAAGGCTACCGCCAAGT
ACTTCTTCTACAGCAACATCATGAACTTTTTCAAGACCGAGATTACCCTGGCCAACGGCGAGATCCGGAA
GCGGCCTCTGATCGAGACAAACGGCGAAACCGGGGAGATCGTGTGGGATAAGGGCCGGGATTTTGCCACC
GTGCGGAAAGTGCTGAGCATGCCCCAAGTGAATATCGTGAAAAAGACCGAGGTGCAGACAGGCGGCTTCA
GCAAAGAGTCTATCCTGCCCAAGAGGAACAGCGATAAGCTGATCGCCAGAAAGAAGGACTGGGACCCTAA
GAAGTACGGCGGCTTCGACAGCCCCACCGTGGCCTATTCTGTGCTGGTGGTGGCCAAAGTGGAAAAGGGC
AAGTCCAAGAAACTGAAGAGTGTGAAAGAGCTGCTGGGGATCACCATCATGGAAAGAAGCAGCTTCGAGA
AGAATCCCATCGACTTTCTGGAAGCCAAGGGCTACAAAGAAGTGAAAAAGGACCTGATCATCAAGCTGCC
TAAGTACTCCCTGTTCGAGCTGGAAAACGGCCGGAAGAGAATGCTGGCCTCTGCCGGCGAACTGCAGAAG
GGAAACGAACTGGCCCTGCCCTCCAAATATGTGAACTTCCTGTACCTGGCCAGCCACTATGAGAAGCTGA
AGGGCTCCCCCGAGGATAATGAGCAGAAACAGCTGTTTGTGGAACAGCACAAGCACTACCTGGACGAGAT
CATCGAGCAGATCAGCGAGTTCTCCAAGAGAGTGATCCTGGCCGACGCTAATCTGGACAAAGTGCTGTCC
GCCTACAACAAGCACCGGGATAAGCCCATCAGAGAGCAGGCCGAGAATATCATCCACCTGTTTACCCTGA
CCAATCTGGGAGCCCCTGCCGCCTTCAAGTACTTTGACACCACCATCGACCGGAAGAGGTACACCAGCAC
CAAAGAGGTGCTGGACGCCACCCTGATCCACCAGAGCATCACCGGCCTGTACGAGACACGGATCGACCTG
TCTCAGCTGGGAGGCGACAAAAGGCCGGCGGCCACGAAAAAGGCCGGCCAGGCAAAAAAGAAAAAGTAAG
AATTCCTAGAGCTCGCTGATCAGCCTCGACTGTGCCTTCTAGTTGCCAGCCATCTGTTGTTTGCCCCTCC
CCCGTGCCTTCCTTGACCCTGGAAGGTGCCACTCCCACTGTCCTTTCCTAATAAAATGAGGAAATTGCAT
CGCATTGTCTGAGTAGGTGTCATTCTATTCTGGGGGGTGGGGTGGGGCAGGACAGCAAGGGGGAGGATTG
GGAAGAGAATAGCAGGCATGCTGGGGAGCGGCCGCAGGAACCCCTAGTGATGGAGTTGGCCACTCCCTCT
CTGCGCGCTCGCTCGCTCACTGAGGCCGGGCGACCAAAGGTCGCCCGACGCCCGGGCTTTGCCCGGGCGG
CCTCAGTGAGCGAGCGAGCGCGCAGCTGCCTGCAGGGGCGCCTGATGCGGTATTTTCTCCTTACGCATCT
GTGCGGTATTTCACACCGCATA
[95 nt withheld, positions 5693-5787]
T
[46 nt withheld, positions 5789-5834]
C
[141 nt withheld, positions 5836-5976]
CCTTTGACGTTGGAGTCCACGTTCTTT
[37 nt withheld, positions 6004-6040]
ACTCTATCTCGGGCTATTCTTTTGATTTATAAGGGATTTTGCCGATTTCGGTCTATTGGTTAAAAAATGA
GCTGATTTAACAAAAATTTAACGCGAATTTTAACAAAATATTAACGTTTACAATTTTATGGTGCACTCTC
AGTACAATCTGCTCTGATGCCGCATAGTTAAGCCAGCCCCGACACCCGCCAACACCCGCTGACGCGCCCT
GACGGGCTTGTCTGCTCCCGGCATCCGCTTACAGACAAGCTGTGACCGTCTCCGGGAGCTGCATGTGTCA
GAGGTTTTCACCGTCATCACCGAAACGCGCGAGACGAAAGGGCCTCGTGATACGCCTATTTTTATAGGTT
AATGTCATGATAATAATGGTTTCTTAGACGTCAGGTGGCACTTTTCGGGGAAATGTGCGCGGAACCCCTA
TTTGTTTATTTTTCTAAATACATTCAAATATGTATCCGCTCATGAGACAATAACCCTGATAAATGCTTCA
ATAATATTGAAAAAGGAAGAGTATGAGTATTCAACATTTCCGTGTCGCCCTTATTCCCTTTTTTGCGGCA
TTTTGCCTTCCTGTTTTTGCTCACCCAGAAACGCTGGTGAAAGTAAAAGATGCTGAAGATCAGTTGGGTG
CACGAGTGGGTTACATCGAACTGGATCTCAACAGCGGTAAGATCCTTGAGAGTTTTCGCCCCGAAGAACG
TTTTCCAATGATGAGCACTTTTAAAGTTCTGCTATGTGGCGCGGTATTATCCCGTATTGACGCCGGGCAA
GAGCAACTCGGTCGCCGCATACACTATTCTCAGAATGACTTGGTTGAGTACTCACCAGTCACAGAAAAGC
ATCTTACGGATGGCATGACAGTAAGAGAATTATGCAGTGCTGCCATAACCATGAGTGATAACACTGCGGC
CAACTTACTTCTGACAACGATCGGAGGACCGAAGGAGCTAACCGCTTTTTTGCACAACATGGGGGATCAT
GTAACTCGCCTTGATCGTTGGGAACCGGAGCTGAATGAAGCCATACCAAACGACGAGCGTGACACCACGA
TGCCTGTAGCAATGGCAACAACGTTGCGCAAACTATTAACTGGCGAACTACTTACTCTAGCTTCCCGGCA
ACAATTAATAGACTGGATGGAGGCGGATAAAGTTGCAGGACCACTTCTGCGCTCGGCCCTTCCGGCTGGC
TGGTTTATTGCTGATAAATCTGGAGCCGGTGAGCGTGGAAGCCGCGGTATCATTGCAGCACTGGGGCCAG
ATGGTAAGCCCTCCCGTATCGTAGTTATCTACACGACGGGGAGTCAGGCAACTATGGATGAACGAAATAG
ACAGATCGCTGAGATAGGTGCCTCACTGATTAAGCATTGGTAACTGTCAGACCAAGTTTACTCATATATA
CTTTAGATTGATTTAAAACTTCATTTTTAATTTAAAAGGATCTAGGTGAAGATCCTTTTTGATAATCTCA
TGACCAAAATCCCTTAACGTGAGTTTTCGTTCCACTGAGCGTCAGACCCCGTAGAAAAGATCAAAGGATC
TTCTTGAGATCCTTTTTTTCTGCGCGTAATCTGCTGCTTGCAAACAAAAAAACCACCGCTACCAGCGGTG
GTTTGTTTGCCGGATCAAGAGCTACCAACTCTTTTTCCGAAGGTAACTGGCTTCAGCAGAGCGCAGATAC
CAAATACTGTTCTTCTAGTGTAGCCGTAGTTAGGCCACCACTTCAAGAACTCTGTAGCACCGCCTACATA
CCTCGCTCTGCTAATCCTGTTACCAGTGGCTGCTGCCAGTGGCGATAAGTCGTGTCTTACCGGGTTGGAC
TCAAGACGATAGTTACCGGATAAGGCGCAGCGGTCGGGCTGAACGGGGGGTTCGTGCACACAGCCCAGCT
TGGAGCGAACGACCTACACCGAACTGAGATACCTACAGCGTGAGCTATGAGAAAGCGCCACGCTTCCCGA
AGGGAGAAAGGCGGACAGGTATCCGGTAAGCGGCAGGGTCGGAACAGGAGAGCGCACGAGGGAGCTTCCA
GGGGGAAACGCCTGGTATCTTTATAGTCCTGTCGGGTTTCGCCACCTCTGACTTGAGCGTCGATTTTTGT
GATGCTCGTCAGGGGGGCGGAGCCTATGGAAAAACGCCAGCAACGCGGCCTTTTTACGGTTCCTGGCCTT
TTGCTGGCCTTTTGCTCACATGTGAGGGCCTATTTCCCATGATTCCTTCATATTTGCATATACGATACAA
GGCTGTTAGAGAGATAATTGGAATTAATTTGACTGTAAACACAAAGATATTAGTACAAAATACGTGACGT
AGAAAGTAATAATTTCTTGGGTAGTTTGCAGTTTTAAAATTATGTTTTAAAATGGACTATCATATGCTTA
CCGTAACTTGAAAGTATTTCGATTTCTTGGCTTTATATATCTTGTGGAAAGGACGAAACACCGATAATTT
AAGCTACTAAACAGTTT
